Addgene plasmid #76972: HUS1 gRNA (BRDN0001144997)
Purpose: 3rd generation lentiviral gRNA plasmid targeting human HUS1
Depositing lab: John Doench & David Root. Depositing organization: Broad Institute. Publication: Optimized sgRNA design to maximize activity and minimize off-target effects of CRISPR-Cas9. Doench JG, Fusi N, Sullender M, Hegde M, Vaimberg EW, Donovan KF, Smith I, Tothova Z, Wilen C, Orchard R, Virgin HW, Listgarten J, Root DE. Nat Biotechnol. 2016 Jan 18. doi: 10.1038/nbt.3437. PubMed 26780180.
Backbone
  Vector backbone: lentiGuide-Puro
  Backbone manufacturer: Zhang Lab (Addgene plasmid # 52963)
  Vector type: Mammalian Expression, Lentiviral, CRISPR
  Selectable markers: Puromycin
Growth in bacteria
  Bacterial resistance: Ampicillin, 100 μg/mL
  Growth temperature: 37°C
  Growth strain: DH5alpha
  Copy number: High Copy
Gene/Insert
  Gene/Insert name: HUS1 (alt names: HUS1; NM_004507.3)
  gRNA/shRNA sequence: TGTGACAAGCTGGCTAATGG
  Species: H. sapiens (human)
  Entrez Gene: HUS1 (a.k.a. hHUS1)
  Promoter: hU6
  Cloning method: Unknown
  Sequencing primers: 5′ U6-F; 3′ pS2-R
Terms and licenses: Academic/Nonprofit Terms; Industry Terms: Not Available to Industry
Depositor comments: The gRNA was designed to target the following Genbank reference sequence(s): NM_004507.3. Note that this plasmid does NOT contain Cas9. It should be used in conjunction with lentiCas9-Blast (Addgene #52962) or otherwise with cell lines already expressing Cas9. Browse the full kinome gRNA library at http://www.addgene.org/pooled-library/broadgpp-human-kinome/ or visit http://www.broadinstitute.org/rnai/public/ for detailed protocols and information.
How to cite: HUS1 gRNA (BRDN0001144997) was a gift from John Doench & David Root (Addgene plasmid # 76972 ; http://n2t.net/addgene:76972 ; RRID:Addgene_76972)
