[The description below was written by a language model from this plasmid's Addgene catalogue record and pLannotate feature annotations shown in this document.]
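Description:
HUS1 gRNA (BRDN0001144997) is a third-generation lentiviral CRISPR guide RNA plasmid built on the lentiGuide-Puro backbone and designed to target the human HUS1 gene (reference transcript NM_004507.3). It is propagated in E. coli as a high-copy plasmid through a ColE1/pUC-type origin with ampicillin (β-lactamase) selection. The backbone also carries an f1 origin, an SV40 origin and residual lac and T7/T3 cloning-vector elements that play no part in guide delivery.

The lentiviral transfer cassette begins with an RSV promoter fused to a truncated HIV-1 5' LTR, which makes genomic RNA production in packaging cells Tat-independent. This is followed by the Ψ packaging signal with an adjoining gag fragment and the Rev response element for Rev-dependent nuclear export. It ends in a ΔU3 self-inactivating 3' LTR, followed by an SV40 polyadenylation signal. Within this unit, a human U6 RNA polymerase III promoter drives the HUS1-specific spacer joined to the Streptococcus pyogenes Cas9 guide scaffold. Downstream lie a cPPT/CTS element, which aids nuclear import of the viral genome, and an EF-1α core promoter with its intron A driving puromycin N-acetyltransferase. A WPRE after this gene enhances transcript expression, and puromycin allows selection of transduced mammalian cells.

The plasmid does not encode Cas9, so it is meant to be used with a separate Cas9 lentiviral vector such as lentiCas9-Blast, or in cells that already express Cas9, to disrupt HUS1. It is an individual clone associated with a human kinome gRNA library, with guides chosen under optimized design rules for high on-target activity and reduced off-target effects.
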