Features (pLannotate 1.2.2; 29 found; start..end, strand, type, name):
     14..80      +  CDS            small t antigen (fragment): SV40 (simian virus 40) small t antigen
    106..317     +  promoter       EF-1α core promoter: core promoter for human elongation factor EF-1α
    318..1256    +  intron         EF-1α intron A: intron upstream of the start codon of human EF-1α
   1278..1877    +  CDS            PuroR (fragment): puromycin N-acetyltransferase; pac from Streptomyces; confers resistance to puromycin
   1893..2481    +  misc_feature   WPRE: woodchuck hepatitis virus posttranscriptional regulatory element
   2532..2551    +  misc_feature   cPPT/CTS (fragment): central polypurine tract and central termination sequence of HIV-1
   2553..2786    +  LTR            3' LTR (ΔU3): self-inactivating 3' long terminal repeat (LTR) from HIV-1
   2864..2985    +  polyA_signal   SV40 poly(A) signal: SV40 polyadenylation signal
   3025..3160    +  rep_origin     SV40 ori: SV40 origin of replication
   3181..3199    -  promoter       T7 promoter: promoter for bacteriophage T7 RNA polymerase
   3207..3362    +  CDS            lacZα (fragment): LacZα fragment of β-galactosidase; lacZ fragment
   3367..3795    +  rep_origin     f1 ori (sequence partly withheld): f1 bacteriophage origin of replication; arrow indicates direction of (+) strand synthesis
   3848..3952    +  promoter       AmpR promoter: bla
   3953..4813    +  CDS            AmpR: β-lactamase; bla; confers resistance to ampicillin, carbenicillin, and related antibiotics
   4984..5572    +  rep_origin     ori: high-copy-number ColE1/pMB1/pBR322/pUC origin of replication
   5755..5847    +  CDS            lacI (fragment): lac repressor; lacI; The lac repressor binds to the lac operator to inhibit transcription in E. coli. This inhibition can be relieved by adding lactose or isopropyl-β-D-thiogalactopyranoside (IPTG).
   5860..5881    +  protein_bind   CAP binding site: CAP binding activates transcription in the presence of cAMP. E. coli catabolite activator protein
   5896..5926    +  promoter       lac promoter: promoter for the E. coli lac operon
   5934..5950    +  protein_bind   lac operator: The lac repressor binds to the lac operator to inhibit transcription in E. coli. This inhibition can be relieved by adding lactose or isopropyl-β-D-thiogalactopyranoside (IPTG). lac repressor encoded by lacI
   5995..6013    +  promoter       T3 promoter: promoter for bacteriophage T3 RNA polymerase
   6041..6267    +  promoter       RSV promoter: Rous sarcoma virus enhancer/promoter
   6268..6448    +  LTR            5' LTR (truncated): truncated 5' long terminal repeat (LTR) from HIV-1
   6495..6620    +  misc_feature   HIV-1 Ψ: packaging signal of human immunodeficiency virus type 1
   6604..6967    +  CDS            HIV-1 gag (fragment): gag protein from human immunodeficiency virus 1; gag
   7113..7346    +  misc_feature   RRE: The Rev response element (RRE) of HIV-1 allows for Rev-dependent mRNA export from the nucleus to the cytoplasm.
   7723..7749    +  CDS            Rev (fragment): human immunodeficiency virus 1 (HIV-1) Rev protein; rev; enhances nuclear export of unspliced and incompletely spliced viral mRNAs
   7753..7993    +  promoter       U6 promoter: RNA polymerase III promoter for human U6 snRNA
   8023..8098    +  misc_RNA       gRNA scaffold: guide RNA scaffold for the Streptococcus pyogenes CRISPR/Cas9 system
   8154..8271    +  misc_feature   cPPT/CTS: central polypurine tract and central termination sequence of HIV-1
>Addgene plasmid #76972 | HUS1 gRNA (BRDN0001144997) | addgene full sequence | sequence record 186866 | Addgene Assembled Sequence
CCCGGGTGCAAAGATGGATAAAGTTTTAAACAGAGAGGAATCTTTGCAGCTAATGGACCTTCTAGGTCTT
GAAAGGAGTGGGAATTGGCTCCGGTGCCCGTCAGTGGGCAGAGCGCACATCGCCCACAGTCCCCGAGAAG
TTGGGGGGAGGGGTCGGCAATTGATCCGGTGCCTAGAGAAGGTGGCGCGGGGTAAACTGGGAAAGTGATG
TCGTGTACTGGCTCCGCCTTTTTCCCGAGGGTGGGGGAGAACCGTATATAAGTGCAGTAGTCGCCGTGAA
CGTTCTTTTTCGCAACGGGTTTGCCGCCAGAACACAGGTAAGTGCCGTGTGTGGTTCCCGCGGGCCTGGC
CTCTTTACGGGTTATGGCCCTTGCGTGCCTTGAATTACTTCCACCTGGCTGCAGTACGTGATTCTTGATC
CCGAGCTTCGGGTTGGAAGTGGGTGGGAGAGTTCGAGGCCTTGCGCTTAAGGAGCCCCTTCGCCTCGTGC
TTGAGTTGAGGCCTGGCCTGGGCGCTGGGGCCGCCGCGTGCGAATCTGGTGGCACCTTCGCGCCTGTCTC
GCTGCTTTCGATAAGTCTCTAGCCATTTAAAATTTTTGATGACCTGCTGCGACGCTTTTTTTCTGGCAAG
ATAGTCTTGTAAATGCGGGCCAAGATCTGCACACTGGTATTTCGGTTTTTGGGGCCGCGGGCGGCGACGG
GGCCCGTGCGTCCCAGCGCACATGTTCGGCGAGGCGGGGCCTGCGAGCGCGGCCACCGAGAATCGGACGG
GGGTAGTCTCAAGCTGGCCGGCCTGCTCTGGTGCCTGGCCTCGCGCCGCCGTGTATCGCCCCGCCCTGGG
CGGCAAGGCTGGCCCGGTCGGCACCAGTTGCGTGAGCGGAAAGATGGCCGCTTCCCGGCCCTGCTGCAGG
GAGCTCAAAATGGAGGACGCGGCGCTCGGGAGAGCGGGCGGGTGAGTCACCCACACAAAGGAAAAGGGCC
TTTCCGTCCTCAGCCGTCGCTTCATGTGACTCCACGGAGTACCGGGCGCCGTCCAGGCACCTCGATTAGT
TCTCGAGCTTTTGGAGTACGTCGTCTTTAGGTTGGGGGGAGGGGTTTTATGCGATGGAGTTTCCCCACAC
TGAGTGGGTGGAGACTGAAGTTAGGCCAGCTTGGCACTTGATGTAATTCTCCTTGGAATTTGCCCTTTTT
GAGTTTGGATCTTGGTTCATTCTCAAGCCTCAGACAGTGGTTCAAAGTTTTTTTCTTCCATTTCAGGTGT
CGTGACGTACGGCCACCATGACCGAGTACAAGCCCACGGTGCGCCTCGCCACCCGCGACGACGTCCCCAG
GGCCGTACGCACCCTCGCCGCCGCGTTCGCCGACTACCCCGCCACGCGCCACACCGTCGATCCGGACCGC
CACATCGAGCGGGTCACCGAGCTGCAAGAACTCTTCCTCACGCGCGTCGGGCTCGACATCGGCAAGGTGT
GGGTCGCGGACGACGGCGCCGCCGTGGCGGTCTGGACCACGCCGGAGAGCGTCGAAGCGGGGGCGGTGTT
CGCCGAGATCGGCCCGCGCATGGCCGAGTTGAGCGGTTCCCGGCTGGCCGCGCAGCAACAGATGGAAGGC
CTCCTGGCGCCGCACCGGCCCAAGGAGCCCGCGTGGTTCCTGGCCACCGTCGGAGTCTCGCCCGACCACC
AGGGCAAGGGTCTGGGCAGCGCCGTCGTGCTCCCCGGAGTGGAGGCGGCCGAGCGCGCCGGGGTGCCCGC
CTTCCTGGAGACCTCCGCGCCCCGCAACCTCCCCTTCTACGAGCGGCTCGGCTTCACCGTCACCGCCGAC
GTCGAGGTGCCCGAAGGACCGCGCACCTGGTGCATGACCCGCAAGCCCGGTGCCTGAACGCGTTAAGTCG
ACAATCAACCTCTGGATTACAAAATTTGTGAAAGATTGACTGGTATTCTTAACTATGTTGCTCCTTTTAC
GCTATGTGGATACGCTGCTTTAATGCCTTTGTATCATGCTATTGCTTCCCGTATGGCTTTCATTTTCTCC
TCCTTGTATAAATCCTGGTTGCTGTCTCTTTATGAGGAGTTGTGGCCCGTTGTCAGGCAACGTGGCGTGG
TGTGCACTGTGTTTGCTGACGCAACCCCCACTGGTTGGGGCATTGCCACCACCTGTCAGCTCCTTTCCGG
GACTTTCGCTTTCCCCCTCCCTATTGCCACGGCGGAACTCATCGCCGCCTGCCTTGCCCGCTGCTGGACA
GGGGCTCGGCTGTTGGGCACTGACAATTCCGTGGTGTTGTCGGGGAAATCATCGTCCTTTCCTTGGCTGC
TCGCCTGTGTTGCCACCTGGATTCTGCGCGGGACGTCCTTCTGCTACGTCCCTTCGGCCCTCAATCCAGC
GGACCTTCCTTCCCGCGGCCTGCTGCCGGCTCTGCGGCCTCTTCCGCGTCTTCGCCTTCGCCCTCAGACG
AGTCGGATCTCCCTTTGGGCCGCCTCCCCGCGTCGACTTTAAGACCAATGACTTACAAGGCAGCTGTAGA
TCTTAGCCACTTTTTAAAAGAAAAGGGGGGACTGGAAGGGCTAATTCACTCCCAACGAAGACAAGATCTG
CTTTTTGCTTGTACTGGGTCTCTCTGGTTAGACCAGATCTGAGCCTGGGAGCTCTCTGGCTAACTAGGGA
ACCCACTGCTTAAGCCTCAATAAAGCTTGCCTTGAGTGCTTCAAGTAGTGTGTGCCCGTCTGTTGTGTGA
CTCTGGTAACTAGAGATCCCTCAGACCCTTTTAGTCAGTGTGGAAAATCTCTAGCAGTACGTATAGTAGT
TCATGTCATCTTATTATTCAGTATTTATAACTTGCAAAGAAATGAATATCAGAGAGTGAGAGGAACTTGT
TTATTGCAGCTTATAATGGTTACAAATAAAGCAATAGCATCACAAATTTCACAAATAAAGCATTTTTTTC
ACTGCATTCTAGTTGTGGTTTGTCCAAACTCATCAATGTATCTTATCATGTCTGGCTCTAGCTATCCCGC
CCCTAACTCCGCCCATCCCGCCCCTAACTCCGCCCAGTTCCGCCCATTCTCCGCCCCATGGCTGACTAAT
TTTTTTTATTTATGCAGAGGCCGAGGCCGCCTCGGCCTCTGAGCTATTCCAGAAGTAGTGAGGAGGCTTT
TTTGGAGGCCTAGGGACGTACCCAATTCGCCCTATAGTGAGTCGTATTACGCGCGCTCACTGGCCGTCGT
TTTACAACGTCGTGACTGGGAAAACCCTGGCGTTACCCAACTTAATCGCCTTGCAGCACATCCCCCTTTC
GCCAGCTGGCGTAATAGCGAAGAGGCCCGCACCGATCGCCCTTCCCAACAGTTGCGCAGCCTGAATGGCG
AATGGG
[124 nt withheld, positions 3367-3490]
C
[91 nt withheld, positions 3492-3582]
A
[49 nt withheld, positions 3584-3632]
CCTTTGACGTTGGAGTCCACGTTCTTT
[37 nt withheld, positions 3660-3696]
ACCCTATCTCGGTCTATTCTTTTGATTTATAAGGGATTTTGCCGATTTCGGCCTATTGGTTAAAAAATGA
GCTGATTTAACAAAAATTTAACGCGAATTTTAACAAAATATTAACGCTTACAATTTAGGTGGCACTTTTC
GGGGAAATGTGCGCGGAACCCCTATTTGTTTATTTTTCTAAATACATTCAAATATGTATCCGCTCATGAG
ACAATAACCCTGATAAATGCTTCAATAATATTGAAAAAGGAAGAGTATGAGTATTCAACATTTCCGTGTC
GCCCTTATTCCCTTTTTTGCGGCATTTTGCCTTCCTGTTTTTGCTCACCCAGAAACGCTGGTGAAAGTAA
AAGATGCTGAAGATCAGTTGGGTGCACGAGTGGGTTACATCGAACTGGATCTCAACAGCGGTAAGATCCT
TGAGAGTTTTCGCCCCGAAGAACGTTTTCCAATGATGAGCACTTTTAAAGTTCTGCTATGTGGCGCGGTA
TTATCCCGTATTGACGCCGGGCAAGAGCAACTCGGTCGCCGCATACACTATTCTCAGAATGACTTGGTTG
AGTACTCACCAGTCACAGAAAAGCATCTTACGGATGGCATGACAGTAAGAGAATTATGCAGTGCTGCCAT
AACCATGAGTGATAACACTGCGGCCAACTTACTTCTGACAACGATCGGAGGACCGAAGGAGCTAACCGCT
TTTTTGCACAACATGGGGGATCATGTAACTCGCCTTGATCGTTGGGAACCGGAGCTGAATGAAGCCATAC
CAAACGACGAGCGTGACACCACGATGCCTGTAGCAATGGCAACAACGTTGCGCAAACTATTAACTGGCGA
ACTACTTACTCTAGCTTCCCGGCAACAATTAATAGACTGGATGGAGGCGGATAAAGTTGCAGGACCACTT
CTGCGCTCGGCCCTTCCGGCTGGCTGGTTTATTGCTGATAAATCTGGAGCCGGTGAGCGTGGGTCTCGCG
GTATCATTGCAGCACTGGGGCCAGATGGTAAGCCCTCCCGTATCGTAGTTATCTACACGACGGGGAGTCA
GGCAACTATGGATGAACGAAATAGACAGATCGCTGAGATAGGTGCCTCACTGATTAAGCATTGGTAACTG
TCAGACCAAGTTTACTCATATATACTTTAGATTGATTTAAAACTTCATTTTTAATTTAAAAGGATCTAGG
TGAAGATCCTTTTTGATAATCTCATGACCAAAATCCCTTAACGTGAGTTTTCGTTCCACTGAGCGTCAGA
CCCCGTAGAAAAGATCAAAGGATCTTCTTGAGATCCTTTTTTTCTGCGCGTAATCTGCTGCTTGCAAACA
AAAAAACCACCGCTACCAGCGGTGGTTTGTTTGCCGGATCAAGAGCTACCAACTCTTTTTCCGAAGGTAA
CTGGCTTCAGCAGAGCGCAGATACCAAATACTGTTCTTCTAGTGTAGCCGTAGTTAGGCCACCACTTCAA
GAACTCTGTAGCACCGCCTACATACCTCGCTCTGCTAATCCTGTTACCAGTGGCTGCTGCCAGTGGCGAT
AAGTCGTGTCTTACCGGGTTGGACTCAAGACGATAGTTACCGGATAAGGCGCAGCGGTCGGGCTGAACGG
GGGGTTCGTGCACACAGCCCAGCTTGGAGCGAACGACCTACACCGAACTGAGATACCTACAGCGTGAGCT
ATGAGAAAGCGCCACGCTTCCCGAAGGGAGAAAGGCGGACAGGTATCCGGTAAGCGGCAGGGTCGGAACA
GGAGAGCGCACGAGGGAGCTTCCAGGGGGAAACGCCTGGTATCTTTATAGTCCTGTCGGGTTTCGCCACC
TCTGACTTGAGCGTCGATTTTTGTGATGCTCGTCAGGGGGGCGGAGCCTATGGAAAAACGCCAGCAACGC
GGCCTTTTTACGGTTCCTGGCCTTTTGCTGGCCTTTTGCTCACATGTTCTTTCCTGCGTTATCCCCTGAT
TCTGTGGATAACCGTATTACCGCCTTTGAGTGAGCTGATACCGCTCGCCGCAGCCGAACGACCGAGCGCA
GCGAGTCAGTGAGCGAGGAAGCGGAAGAGCGCCCAATACGCAAACCGCCTCTCCCCGCGCGTTGGCCGAT
TCATTAATGCAGCTGGCACGACAGGTTTCCCGACTGGAAAGCGGGCAGTGAGCGCAACGCAATTAATGTG
AGTTAGCTCACTCATTAGGCACCCCAGGCTTTACACTTTATGCTTCCGGCTCGTATGTTGTGTGGAATTG
TGAGCGGATAACAATTTCACACAGGAAACAGCTATGACCATGATTACGCCAAGCGCGCAATTAACCCTCA
CTAAAGGGAACAAAAGCTGGAGCTGCAAGCTTAATGTAGTCTTATGCAATACTCTTGTAGTCTTGCAACA
TGGTAACGATGAGTTAGCAACATGCCTTACAAGGAGAGAAAAAGCACCGTGCATGCCGATTGGTGGAAGT
AAGGTGGTACGATCGTGCCTTATTAGGAAGGCAACAGACGGGTCTGACATGGATTGGACGAACCACTGAA
TTGCCGCATTGCAGAGATATTGTATTTAAGTGCCTAGCTCGATACATAAACGGGTCTCTCTGGTTAGACC
AGATCTGAGCCTGGGAGCTCTCTGGCTAACTAGGGAACCCACTGCTTAAGCCTCAATAAAGCTTGCCTTG
AGTGCTTCAAGTAGTGTGTGCCCGTCTGTTGTGTGACTCTGGTAACTAGAGATCCCTCAGACCCTTTTAG
TCAGTGTGGAAAATCTCTAGCAGTGGCGCCCGAACAGGGACTTGAAAGCGAAAGGGAAACCAGAGGAGCT
CTCTCGACGCAGGACTCGGCTTGCTGAAGCGCGCACGGCAAGAGGCGAGGGGCGGCGACTGGTGAGTACG
CCAAAAATTTTGACTAGCGGAGGCTAGAAGGAGAGAGATGGGTGCGAGAGCGTCAGTATTAAGCGGGGGA
GAATTAGATCGCGATGGGAAAAAATTCGGTTAAGGCCAGGGGGAAAGAAAAAATATAAATTAAAACATAT
AGTATGGGCAAGCAGGGAGCTAGAACGATTCGCAGTTAATCCTGGCCTGTTAGAAACATCAGAAGGCTGT
AGACAAATACTGGGACAGCTACAACCATCCCTTCAGACAGGATCAGAAGAACTTAGATCATTATATAATA
CAGTAGCAACCCTCTATTGTGTGCATCAAAGGATAGAGATAAAAGACACCAAGGAAGCTTTAGACAAGAT
AGAGGAAGAGCAAAACAAAAGTAAGACCACCGCACAGCAAGCGGCCGCTGATCTTCAGACCTGGAGGAGG
AGATATGAGGGACAATTGGAGAAGTGAATTATATAAATATAAAGTAGTAAAAATTGAACCATTAGGAGTA
GCACCCACCAAGGCAAAGAGAAGAGTGGTGCAGAGAGAAAAAAGAGCAGTGGGAATAGGAGCTTTGTTCC
TTGGGTTCTTGGGAGCAGCAGGAAGCACTATGGGCGCAGCGTCAATGACGCTGACGGTACAGGCCAGACA
ATTATTGTCTGGTATAGTGCAGCAGCAGAACAATTTGCTGAGGGCTATTGAGGCGCAACAGCATCTGTTG
CAACTCACAGTCTGGGGCATCAAGCAGCTCCAGGCAAGAATCCTGGCTGTGGAAAGATACCTAAAGGATC
AACAGCTCCTGGGGATTTGGGGTTGCTCTGGAAAACTCATTTGCACCACTGCTGTGCCTTGGAATGCTAG
TTGGAGTAATAAATCTCTGGAACAGATTTGGAATCACACGACCTGGATGGAGTGGGACAGAGAAATTAAC
AATTACACAAGCTTAATACACTCCTTAATTGAAGAATCGCAAAACCAGCAAGAAAAGAATGAACAAGAAT
TATTGGAATTAGATAAATGGGCAAGTTTGTGGAATTGGTTTAACATAACAAATTGGCTGTGGTATATAAA
ATTATTCATAATGATAGTAGGAGGCTTGGTAGGTTTAAGAATAGTTTTTGCTGTACTTTCTATAGTGAAT
AGAGTTAGGCAGGGATATTCACCATTATCGTTTCAGACCCACCTCCCAACCCCGAGGGGACCCAGAGAGG
GCCTATTTCCCATGATTCCTTCATATTTGCATATACGATACAAGGCTGTTAGAGAGATAATTAGAATTAA
TTTGACTGTAAACACAAAGATATTAGTACAAAATACGTGACGTAGAAAGTAATAATTTCTTGGGTAGTTT
GCAGTTTTAAAATTATGTTTTAAAATGGACTATCATATGCTTACCGTAACTTGAAAGTATTTCGATTTCT
TGGCTTTATATATCTTGTGGAAAGGACGAAACACCGTGTGACAAGCTGGCTAATGGGTTTTAGAGCTAGA
AATAGCAAGTTAAAATAAGGCTAGTCCGTTATCAACTTGAAAAAGTGGCACCGAGTCGGTGCTTTTTTAA
GCTTGGCGTAACTAGATCTTGAGACAAATGGCAGTATTCATCCACAATTTTAAAAGAAAAGGGGGGATTG
GGGGGTACAGTGCAGGGGAAAGAATAGTAGACATAATAGCAACAGACATACAAACTAAAGAATTACAAAA
ACAAATTACAAAAATTCAAAATTTTCGGGTTTATTACAGGGACAGCAGAGATCCACTTTGGCGCCGGCTC
GAGGGGG
