>Addgene plasmid #76972 | HUS1 gRNA (BRDN0001144997) | depositor partial sequence | sequence record 144432 | Target Sequence
TGTGACAAGCTGGCTAATGG
