>Addgene plasmid #76972 | HUS1 gRNA (BRDN0001144997) | addgene partial sequence | sequence record 186865 | hU6-F
TAGAAAGTAATAATTTCTTGGGTAGTTTGCAGTTTTAAAATTATGTTTTAAAATGGACTATCATATGCTT
ACCGTAACTTGAAAGTATTTCGATTTCTTGGCTTTATATATCTTGTGGAAAGGACGAAACACCGTGTGAC
AAGCTGGCTAATGGGTTTTAGAGCTAGAAATAGCAAGTTAAAATAAGGCTAGTCCGTTATCAACTTGAAA
AAGTGGCACCGAGTCGGTGCTTTTTTAAGCTTGGCGTAACTAGATCTTGAGACAAATGGCAGTATTCATC
CACAATTTTAAAAGAAAAGGGGGGATTGGGGGGTACAGTGCAGGGGAAAGAATAGTAGACATAATAGCAA
CAGACATACAAACTAAAGAATTACAAAAACAAATTACAAAAATTCAAAATTTTCGGGTTTATTACAGGGA
CAGCAGAGATCCACTTTGGCGCCGGCTCGAGGGGGCCCGGGTGCAAAGATGGATAAAGTTTTAAACAGAG
AGGAATCTTTGCAGCTAATGGACCTTCTAGGTCTTGAAAGGAGTGGGAATTGGCTCCGGTGCCCGTCAGT
GGGCAGAGCG
